>Addgene plasmid #25220 | UBH12 (3CLZ) | depositor partial sequence | sequence record 11694 | Author sequence
CCGTCCAACCACTACGGACCCATCCCGGGGATCCCCGTGGGCACCATGTGGCGGTTCCGAGTCCAGGTCA
GCGAGTCGGGTGTCCATCGGCCCCACGTGGCTGGCATACACGGCCGGAGCAACGACGGAGCGTACTCCCT
AGTCCTGGCGGGGGGCTATGAGGATGACGTGGACCATGGGAATTTTTTCACATACACGGGTAGTGGTGGT
CGAGATCTTTCCGGCAACAAGAGGACCGCGGAACAGTCTTGTGATCAGAAACTCACCAACACCAACAGGG
CGCTGGCTCTCAACTGCTTTGCTCCCATCAATGACCAAGAAGGGGCCGAGGCCAAGGACTGGCGGTCGGG
GAAGCCGGTCAGGGTGGTGCGCAATGTCAAGGGTGGCAAGAATAGCAAGTACGCCCCCGCTGAGGGCAAC
CGCTATGATGGCATCTACAAGGTTGTGAAATACTGGCCCGAGAAGGGGAAGTCCGGGTTTCTCGTGTGGC
GCTACCTTCTGCGGAGGGACGATGATGAGCCTGGCCATTGGACGAAGGAGGGGAAGGACCGGATCAAGAA
GCTGGGGCTGACCATGCAGTATCCAGAAGGCTACCTGGAAGCCCTGGCCAAC
