>Addgene plasmid #25220 | UBH12 (3CLZ) | addgene partial sequence | sequence record 31300 | 25220 with T7
AATTCCTCTGAATATTTTGTTTACTTTAAGAAGGAGATATACCATGGGCAGCAGCCATCATCATCATCAT
CACAGCAGCGGCCTGGTTCCGCGTGGTAGTCCGTCCAACCACTACGGACCCATCCCGGGGATCCCCGTGG
GCACCATGTGGCGGTTCCGAGTCCAGGTCAGCGAGTCGGGTGTCCATCGGCCCCACGTGGCTGGCATACA
CGGCCGGAGCAACGACGGAGCGTACTCCCTAGTCCTGGCGGGGGGCTATGAGGATGACGTGGACCATGGG
AATTTTTTCACATACACGGGTAGTGGTGGTCGAGATCTTTCCGGCAACAAGAGGACCGCGGAACAGTCTT
GTGATCAGAAACTCACCAACACCAACAGGGCGCTGGCTCTCAACTGCTTTGCTCCCATCAATGACCAAGA
AGGGGCCGAGGCCAAGGACTGGCGGTCGGGGAAGCCGGTCAGGGTGGTGCGCAATGTCAAGGGTGGCAAG
AATAGCAAGTACGCCCCCGCTGAGGGCAACCGCTATGATGGCATCTACAAGGTTGTGAAATACTGGCCCG
AGAAGGGGAAGTCCGGGTTTCTCGTGTGGCGCTACCTTCTGCGGAGGGACGATGATGAGCCTGGCCATTG
GACGAAGGAGGGGAAGGACCGGATCAAGAAGCTGGGGCTGACCATGCAGTATCCAGAAGGCTACCTGGAA
GCCCTGGCCAACTGATGACGAAGCTTGCGGCCGCACTCGAGCACCACCACCACCACCACTGAGATCCGGC
TGCTAACAAAGCCCGAAAGGAAGCTGAGTTGGCTGCTGCCACCGCTGAGCAATAACTAGCATAACCCCTT
GGGGCCTCTAAACGGGTCTTGAGGGGTTTTTTGCTGAAAGGAGGAACTATATCCGGATTGGCGAATGGGA
CGCGCCCTGTAGCGGCGCATTAAGCGCGGC
