[The description below was written by a language model from this plasmid's Addgene catalogue record.]
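Description:
UBH12 (3CLZ) is a bacterial expression plasmid built on pET28a-LIC, a ligation-independent-cloning derivative of the pET28a backbone (recorded backbone size 7328 bp without insert). It is selected with kanamycin, is listed as low copy, and is propagated in a standard cloning strain (DH5alpha). No feature table accompanies the record, so the promoter and origin are not explicitly annotated. The T7 and T7-terminator sequencing primers are consistent with the usual pET arrangement, in which the insert sits between a T7 promoter and T7 terminator and is expressed in an E. coli host that supplies T7 RNA polymerase.

The insert is a 612 bp fragment of human UHRF1 (also known as ICBP90 or Np95). The insert name suggests that it spans roughly residues 414 to 617, and the record identifies it as the SRA domain. In general terms, the SRA (SET and RING associated) domain is the part of UHRF1 that recognises methylated DNA, particularly hemimethylated CpG sites. The fragment carries a His tag, recorded as C-terminal on the insert, which allows purification by immobilised metal affinity chromatography. The cloning method is listed as restriction enzyme, even though the backbone is designed for LIC.

The stated purpose is bacterial production of protein for structure determination, and the record links the construct to the deposited structure 3CLZ. As the record notes, this is a domain-level construct rather than the full open reading frame. It therefore suits recombinant production of the isolated SRA domain for crystallography or for biochemical and binding studies, not expression of full-length UHRF1.
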