Addgene plasmid #25220: UBH12 (3CLZ)
Purpose: Bacterial expression for structure determination; may not be full ORF
Depositing lab: Cheryl Arrowsmith. Depositing organization: University of Toronto.
Backbone
  Vector backbone: pET28a-LIC
  Backbone manufacturer: SGC
  Backbone size w/o insert (bp): 7328
  Vector type: Bacterial Expression
Growth in bacteria
  Bacterial resistance: Kanamycin, 50 μg/mL
  Growth temperature: 37°C
  Growth strain: DH5alpha
  Copy number: Low Copy
Gene/Insert
  Gene/Insert name: ubh12.414.617:B9 (alt names: PDB: 3CLZ; UHRF1, SRA domain)
  Species: H. sapiens (human)
  Insert size (bp): 612
  Entrez Gene: UHRF1 (a.k.a. ICBP90, Np95, RNF106, TDRD22, hNP95, hUHRF1, huNp95)
  Tag / fusion protein: His (C terminal on insert)
  Cloning method: Restriction Enzyme
  Sequencing primers: 5′ T7; 3′ T7-term
Terms and licenses: Academic/Nonprofit Terms; Industry Terms: Not Available to Industry
Depositor comments: PDB: 3CLZ. http://www.thesgc.org/structures/3CLZ/
How to cite: UBH12 (3CLZ) was a gift from Cheryl Arrowsmith (Addgene plasmid # 25220 ; http://n2t.net/addgene:25220 ; RRID:Addgene_25220)
